Addgene plasmid #41272: TAL3098
Depositing lab: Keith Joung. Depositing organization: Massachusetts General Hospital. Publication: Targeted gene disruption in somatic zebrafish cells using engineered TALENs. Sander JD, Cade L, Khayter C, Reyon D, Peterson RT, Joung JK, Yeh JR. Nat Biotechnol. 2011 Aug 5;29(8):697-8. doi: 10.1038/nbt.1934. PubMed 21822241.
Backbone
  Vector backbone: JDS70
  Backbone manufacturer: Addgene plasmid #32285
  Backbone size w/o insert (bp): 6447
  Vector type: Mammalian Expression ; T7
Growth in bacteria
  Bacterial resistance: Ampicillin, 100 μg/mL
  Growth temperature: 37°C
  Growth strain: XL1 Blue
  Copy number: High Copy
Gene/Insert
  Gene/Insert name: ZebrafishCommunity-hsd17b4-Left (alt name: hsd17b4)
  Species: D. rerio (zebrafish)
  Insert size (bp): 1640
  Entrez Gene: hsd17b4 (a.k.a. zgc:55545, zgc:77300)
  Promoter: CMV
  Tag / fusion protein: 3X Flag (N terminal on backbone); WT FOKI (C terminal on backbone)
  Cloning method: Restriction Enzyme; 5′ cloning site N/A (destroyed during cloning); 3′ cloning site N/A (destroyed during cloning)
  Sequencing primers: 5′ CMV-F; 3′ BGH-rev
Terms and licenses: Academic/Nonprofit Terms; Industry Terms: Not Available to Industry
Depositor comments: Target binding site: TCTGGGTGGAGATATTAA It is strongly recommended that users perform a diagnostic digest to verify this plasmid prior to use. For example, a double digest of the plasmid with BamHI and KpnI should result in two bands at 2.3kb and 5.8kb.
How to cite: TAL3098 was a gift from Keith Joung (Addgene plasmid # 41272 ; http://n2t.net/addgene:41272 ; RRID:Addgene_41272)
