[The description below was written by a language model from this plasmid's Addgene catalogue record.]
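Description:
TAL3098 is a TALEN expression plasmid encoding the "left" half of a nuclease pair directed against the zebrafish (D. rerio) gene hsd17b4. It is built on the JDS70 backbone, a roughly 6.4 kb vector classed as mammalian expression with a T7 promoter. It is maintained in E. coli as a high-copy plasmid under ampicillin selection. No feature table accompanies the record, so the origin of replication and other backbone elements are not itemised. The use of a BGH reverse sequencing primer suggests a BGH polyadenylation region downstream of the coding sequence.

The insert, about 1.6 kb, is an engineered array of TAL effector repeats assembled to recognise a specific 18-nucleotide site in hsd17b4. It was cloned by restriction enzymes into sites that were destroyed in the process. The backbone places the array in frame between an N-terminal 3X Flag tag and a C-terminal wild-type FokI nuclease domain. The resulting single open reading frame, driven by the CMV promoter, encodes a tagged, DNA-binding nuclease monomer. FokI cleaves only as a dimer, so this construct is meant to be used with a matching "right" TALEN that binds the opposite strand nearby. Together the two halves introduce a double-strand break whose error-prone repair can disrupt the gene.

The T7 designation indicates that the coding sequence can also be transcribed in vitro. This fits the associated work on targeted gene disruption in somatic zebrafish cells, where TALEN-encoding RNA would typically be delivered to embryos, although the record does not describe the delivery method. The depositor recommends verifying the plasmid by diagnostic digest before use. Distribution is limited to academic and nonprofit users.
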