>Addgene plasmid #41272 | TAL3098 | depositor partial sequence | sequence record 54911 | TAL3098 sequence 2430 bps
TCTAGAGCTAGCACCATGGACTACAAAGACCATGACGGTGATTATAAAGATCATGACATCGATTACAAGG
ATGACGATGACAAGATGGCCCCCAAGAAGAAGAGGAAGGTGGGCATTCACCGCGGGGTACCTATGGTGGA
CTTGAGGACACTCGGTTATTCGCAACAGCAACAGGAGAAAATCAAGCCTAAGGTCAGGAGCACCGTCGCG
CAACACCACGAGGCGCTTGTGGGGCATGGCTTCACTCATGCGCATATTGTCGCGCTTTCACAGCACCCTG
CGGCGCTTGGGACGGTGGCTGTCAAATACCAAGATATGATTGCGGCCCTGCCCGAAGCCACGCACGAGGC
AATTGTAGGGGTCGGTAAACAGTGGTCGGGAGCGCGAGCACTTGAGGCGCTGCTGACTGTGGCGGGTGAG
CTTAGGGGGCCTCCGCTCCAGCTCGACACCGGGCAGCTGCTGAAGATCGCGAAGAGAGGGGGAGTAACAG
CGGTAGAGGCAGTGCACGCCTGGCGCAATGCGCTCACCGGGGCCCCCTTGAACCTGACCCCAGACCAGGT
AGTCGCAATCGCGTCACATGACGGGGGAAAGCAAGCCCTGGAAACCGTGCAAAGGTTGTTGCCGGTCCTT
TGTCAAGACCACGGCCTTACACCGGAGCAAGTCGTGGCCATTGCAAGCAATGGGGGTGGCAAACAGGCTC
TTGAGACGGTTCAGAGACTTCTCCCAGTTCTCTGTCAAGCCCACGGGCTGACTCCCGATCAAGTTGTAGC
GATTGCGAATAACAATGGAGGGAAACAAGCATTGGAGACTGTCCAACGGCTCCTTCCCGTGTTGTGTCAA
GCCCACGGTTTGACGCCTGCACAAGTGGTCGCCATCGCCAACAACAACGGCGGTAAGCAGGCGCTGGAAA
CAGTACAGCGCCTGCTGCCTGTACTGTGCCAGGATCATGGACTGACCCCAGACCAGGTAGTCGCAATCGC
GAACAATAATGGGGGAAAGCAAGCCCTGGAAACCGTGCAAAGGTTGTTGCCGGTCCTTTGTCAAGACCAC
GGCCTTACACCGGAGCAAGTCGTGGCCATTGCAAGCAATGGGGGTGGCAAACAGGCTCTTGAGACGGTTC
AGAGACTTCTCCCAGTTCTCTGTCAAGCCCACGGGCTGACTCCCGATCAAGTTGTAGCGATTGCGAATAA
CAATGGAGGGAAACAAGCATTGGAGACTGTCCAACGGCTCCTTCCCGTGTTGTGTCAAGCCCACGGTTTG
ACGCCTGCACAAGTGGTCGCCATCGCCAACAACAACGGCGGTAAGCAGGCGCTGGAAACAGTACAGCGCC
TGCTGCCTGTACTGTGCCAGGATCATGGACTGACCCCAGACCAGGTAGTCGCAATCGCGTCGAACATTGG
GGGAAAGCAAGCCCTGGAAACCGTGCAAAGGTTGTTGCCGGTCCTTTGTCAAGACCACGGCCTTACACCG
GAGCAAGTCGTGGCCATTGCAAATAATAACGGTGGCAAACAGGCTCTTGAGACGGTTCAGAGACTTCTCC
CAGTTCTCTGTCAAGCCCACGGGCTGACTCCCGATCAAGTTGTAGCGATTGCGTCGAACATTGGAGGGAA
ACAAGCATTGGAGACTGTCCAACGGCTCCTTCCCGTGTTGTGTCAAGCCCACGGTTTGACGCCTGCACAA
GTGGTCGCCATCGCCTCGAATGGCGGCGGTAAGCAGGCGCTGGAAACAGTACAGCGCCTGCTGCCTGTAC
TGTGCCAGGATCATGGACTGACCCCAGACCAGGTAGTCGCAATCGCGTCGAACATTGGGGGAAAGCAAGC
CCTGGAAACCGTGCAAAGGTTGTTGCCGGTCCTTTGTCAAGACCACGGCCTTACACCGGAGCAAGTCGTG
GCCATTGCAAGCAATGGGGGTGGCAAACAGGCTCTTGAGACGGTTCAGAGACTTCTCCCAGTTCTCTGTC
AAGCCCACGGGCTGACTCCCGATCAAGTTGTAGCGATTGCGTCCAACGGTGGAGGGAAACAAGCATTGGA
GACTGTCCAACGGCTCCTTCCCGTGTTGTGTCAAGCCCACGGTTTGACGCCTGCACAAGTGGTCGCCATC
GCCTCCAATATTGGCGGTAAGCAGGCGCTGGAAACAGTACAGCGCCTGCTGCCTGTACTGTGCCAGGATC
ATGGACTGACACCCGAACAGGTGGTCGCCATTGCTTCTAACATCGGAGGACGGCCAGCCTTGGAGTCCAT
CGTAGCCCAATTGTCCAGGCCCGATCCCGCGTTGGCTGCGTTAACGAATGACCATCTGGTGGCGTTGGCA
TGTCTTGGTGGACGACCCGCGCTCGATGCAGTCAAAAAGGGTCTGCCTCATGCTCCCGCATTGATCAAAA
GAACCAACCGGCGGATTCCCGAGAGAACTTCCCATCGAGTCGCGGGATCC
