>Addgene plasmid #41272 | TAL3098 | addgene partial sequence | sequence record 56486 | JDS-TALEN-F 5'-TAGGGGTCGGTAAACAGTGG-3'
GCGCTGCTGACTGTGGCGGGTGAGCTTAGGGGGCCTCCGCTCCAGCTCGACACCGGGCAGCTGCTGAAGA
TCGCGAAGAGAGGGGGAGTAACAGCGGTAGAGGCAGTGCACGCCTGGCGCAATGCGCTCACCGGGGCCCC
CTTGAACCTGACCCCAGACCAGGTAGTCGCAATCGCGTCACATGACGGGGGAAAGCAAGCCCTGGAAACC
GTGCAAAGGTTGTTGCCGGTCCTTTGTCAAGACCACGGCCTTACACCGGAGCAAGTCGTGGCCATTGCAA
GCAATGGGGGTGGCAAACAGGCTCTTGAGACGGTTCAGAGACTTCTCCCAGTTCTCTGTCAAGCCCACGG
GCTGACTCCCGATCAAGTTGTAGCGATTGCGAATAACAATGGAGGGAAACAAGCATTGGAGACTGTCCAA
CGGCTCCTTCCCGTGTTGTGTCAAGCCCACGGTTTGACGCCTGCACAAGTGGTCGCCATCGCCAACAACA
ACGGCGGTAAGCAGGCGCTGGAAACAGTACAGCGCCTGCTGCCTGTACTGTGCCAGGATCATGGACTGAC
CCCAGACCAGGTAGTCGCAATCGCGAACAATAATGGGGGAAAGCAAGCCCTGGAAACCGTGCAAAGGTTG
TTGCCGGTCCTTTGTCAAGACCACGGCCTTACACCGGAGCAAGTCGTGGCCATTGCAAGCAATGGGGGTG
GCAAACAGGCTCTTGAGACGGTTCAGAGACTTCTCCCAGTTCTCTGTCAAGCCCACGGGCTGACTCCCGA
TCAAGTTGTAGCGATTGCGAATAACAATGGAGGGAAACAAGCATTGGAGACTGTCCAACGGCTCCTTCCC
GTGTTGTGTC
